Addgene plasmid #146925: pnEK-NvMCvH_M
Purpose: (Empty Backbone) Bacterial Expression vector
Depositing lab: Elisa Izaurralde. Depositing organization: Max Planck Institute for Developmental Biology. Publication: Deciphering correct strategies for multiprotein complex assembly by co-expression: application to complexes as large as the histone octamer. Diebold ML, Fribourg S, Koch M, Metzger T, Romier C. J Struct Biol. 2011 Aug;175(2):178-88. doi: 10.1016/j.jsb.2011.02.001. Epub 2011 Feb 12. PubMed 21320604.
Backbone
  Vector backbone: pnEK
  Vector type: Bacterial Expression
Growth in bacteria
  Bacterial resistance: Kanamycin, 50 μg/mL
  Growth temperature: 37°C
  Growth strain: DH5alpha
  Copy number: Low Copy
Gene/Insert
  Gene/Insert name: None
Terms and licenses: Academic/Nonprofit Terms; Industry Terms: Not Available to Industry
Depositor comments: Plasmids from this collection were made available to the research community and donated after the lab closed. Please note that the sequence provided by the depositing laboratory may be theoretical/predicted or based on Sanger sequencing results. There may be discrepancies between sequencing results obtained by Addgene and the depositor sequence. If an Addgene verified sequence is not available, please contact before placing your order to request that our lab fully sequence the plasmid.
How to cite: pnEK-NvMCvH_M was a gift from Elisa Izaurralde (Addgene plasmid # 146925 ; http://n2t.net/addgene:146925 ; RRID:Addgene_146925)
