[The description below was written by a language model from this plasmid's Addgene catalogue record and pLannotate feature annotations shown in this document.]
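Description:
pnEK-NvMCvH_M is an empty bacterial expression backbone of the pnEK family, a pET-style T7 vector of about 6.5 kb. It is catalogued in connection with work on assembling multiprotein complexes by co-expression in E. coli. It is selected with kanamycin through an aph(3')-Ia aminoglycoside phosphotransferase gene. It replicates from a ColE1/pMB1-type origin that sits alongside the pBR322 bom region and the rop gene. Rop restrains copy number, which fits the low-copy designation in the catalogue entry. An f1 phage origin is also present. Short tetracycline-resistance fragments and a predicted E. coli open reading frame appear to be non-functional pBR322 remnants.

The expression cassette has a T7 promoter followed directly by a lac operator and the strong ribosome binding site from T7 gene 10, and it ends at a T7 terminator. A plasmid-borne lacI gene with its own promoter supplies the repressor, so transcription is held off until IPTG induction in a host that provides T7 RNA polymerase. Downstream of the ribosome binding site lies a maltose binding protein coding region without a signal sequence, so the fusion partner stays in the cytosol. After a gap comes a short histidine tag annotation. This layout suggests that a gene cloned between the two would carry an N-terminal MBP solubility and affinity tag and a C-terminal His tag. However, the record does not describe the cloning site, any protease cleavage sites or the exact tag configuration. A short match to a T7 gene 10B-derived solubility tag lies just before the terminator and may simply reflect residual pET sequence. No insert is recorded.

The depositor sequence may be theoretical rather than fully verified.
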