Features (pLannotate 1.2.2; 19 found; start..end, strand, type, name):
     12..467     +  rep_origin     f1 ori (sequence partly withheld): f1 bacteriophage origin of replication; arrow indicates direction of (+) strand synthesis
    494..551     +  promoter       AmpR promoter (fragment): bla
    560..1375    -  CDS            KanR: aminoglycoside phosphotransferase; aph(3')-Ia; confers resistance to kanamycin in bacteria or G418 (Geneticin®) in eukaryotes
   1497..2085    +  rep_origin     ori: high-copy-number ColE1/pMB1/pBR322/pUC origin of replication
   2271..2413    -  misc_feature   bom: basis of mobility region from pBR322
   2515..2706    -  CDS            rop: Rop protein, which maintains plasmids at low copy number; rop
   2723..3103    +  CDS            YPB1_ECOLX: Protein predicted: Swiss-Prot protein existence level 4. From Escherichia coli.
   3175..3466    -  CDS            TcR (fragment): tetracycline efflux protein; tet; confers resistance to tetracycline
   3481..3502    -  protein_bind   CAP binding site: CAP binding activates transcription in the presence of cAMP. E. coli catabolite activator protein
   3515..4597    -  CDS            lacI: lac repressor; lacI; The lac repressor binds to the lac operator to inhibit transcription in E. coli. This inhibition can be relieved by adding lactose or isopropyl-β-D-thiogalactopyranoside (IPTG).
   4598..4675    -  promoter       lacI promoter: lacI
   4683..4962    -  CDS            TcR (fragment): tetracycline efflux protein; tet; confers resistance to tetracycline
   4984..5002    +  promoter       T7 promoter: promoter for bacteriophage T7 RNA polymerase
   5003..5027    +  protein_bind   lac operator: The lac repressor binds to the lac operator to inhibit transcription in E. coli. This inhibition can be relieved by adding lactose or isopropyl-β-D-thiogalactopyranoside (IPTG). lac repressor encoded by lacI
   5042..5064    +  RBS            RBS: efficient ribosome binding site from bacteriophage T7 gene 10 (Olins and Rangwala, 1989)
   5075..6171    +  CDS            MBP (fragment): maltose binding protein from E. coli; malE (mutated); This version of the gene does not encode a signal sequence, so MBP will remain in the cytosol.
   6285..6303    +  CDS            9xHis (fragment): 9xHis affinity tag
   6341..6390    +  CDS            SET1 (fragment): solubility-enhancement tag derived from T7 phage gene 10B
   6398..6445    +  terminator     T7 terminator: transcription terminator for bacteriophage T7 RNA polymerase
>Addgene plasmid #146925 | pnEK-NvMCvH_M | depositor full sequence | sequence record 289372 | Full Sequence
TGGCGAATGGG
[124 nt withheld, positions 12-135]
C
[91 nt withheld, positions 137-227]
A
[49 nt withheld, positions 229-277]
CCTTTGACGTTGGAGTCCACGTTCTTT
[37 nt withheld, positions 305-341]
ACCCTATCTCGGTCTATTCTTTTGATTTATAAGGGATTTTGCCGATTTCGGCCTATTGGTTAAAAAATGA
GCTGATTTAACAAAAATTTAACGCGAATTTTAACAAAATATTAACGTTTACAATTTCAGGTGGCACTTTT
CGGGGAAATGTGCGCGGAACCCCTATTTGTTTATTTTTCTAAATACATTCAAATATGTATCCGCTCATGA
ATTAATTCTTAGAAAAACTCATCGAGCATCAAATGAAACTGCAATTTATTCATATCAGGATTATCAATAC
CATATTTTTGAAAAAGCCGTTTCTGTAATGAAGGAGAAAACTCACCGAGGCAGTTCCATAGGATGGCAAG
ATCCTGGTATCGGTCTGCGATTCCGACTCGTCCAACATCAATACAACCTATTAATTTCCCCTCGTCAAAA
ATAAGGTTATCAAGTGAGAAATCACCATGAGTGACGACTGAATCCGGTGAGAATGGCAAAAGTTTATGCA
TTTCTTTCCAGACTTGTTCAACAGGCCAGCCATTACGCTCGTCATCAAAATCACTCGCATCAACCAAACC
GTTATTCATTCGTGATTGCGCCTGAGCGAGACGAAATACGCGATCGCTGTTAAAAGGACAATTACAAACA
GGAATCGAATGCAACCGGCGCAGGAACACTGCCAGCGCATCAACAATATTTTCACCTGAATCAGGATATT
CTTCTAATACCTGGAATGCTGTTTTCCCGGGGATCGCAGTGGTGAGTAACCATGCATCATCAGGAGTACG
GATAAAATGCTTGATGGTCGGAAGAGGCATAAATTCCGTCAGCCAGTTTAGTCTGACCATCTCATCTGTA
ACATCATTGGCAACGCTACCTTTGCCATGTTTCAGAAACAACTCTGGCGCATCGGGCTTCCCATACAATC
GATAGATTGTCGCACCTGATTGCCCGACATTATCGCGAGCCCATTTATACCCATATAAATCAGCATCCAT
GTTGGAATTTAATCGCGGCCTAGAGCAAGACGTTTCCCGTTGAATATGGCTCATAACACCCCTTGTATTA
CTGTTTATGTAAGCAGACAGTTTTATTGTTCATGACCAAAATCCCTTAACGTGAGTTTTCGTTCCACTGA
GCGTCAGACCCCGTAGAAAAGATCAAAGGATCTTCTTGAGATCCTTTTTTTCTGCGCGTAATCTGCTGCT
TGCAAACAAAAAAACCACCGCTACCAGCGGTGGTTTGTTTGCCGGATCAAGAGCTACCAACTCTTTTTCC
GAAGGTAACTGGCTTCAGCAGAGCGCAGATACCAAATACTGTCCTTCTAGTGTAGCCGTAGTTAGGCCAC
CACTTCAAGAACTCTGTAGCACCGCCTACATACCTCGCTCTGCTAATCCTGTTACCAGTGGCTGCTGCCA
GTGGCGATAAGTCGTGTCTTACCGGGTTGGACTCAAGACGATAGTTACCGGATAAGGCGCAGCGGTCGGG
CTGAACGGGGGGTTCGTGCACACAGCCCAGCTTGGAGCGAACGACCTACACCGAACTGAGATACCTACAG
CGTGAGCTATGAGAAAGCGCCACGCTTCCCGAAGGGAGAAAGGCGGACAGGTATCCGGTAAGCGGCAGGG
TCGGAACAGGAGAGCGCACGAGGGAGCTTCCAGGGGGAAACGCCTGGTATCTTTATAGTCCTGTCGGGTT
TCGCCACCTCTGACTTGAGCGTCGATTTTTGTGATGCTCGTCAGGGGGGCGGAGCCTATGGAAAAACGCC
AGCAACGCGGCCTTTTTACGGTTCCTGGCCTTTTGCTGGCCTTTTGCTCACATGTTCTTTCCTGCGTTAT
CCCCTGATTCTGTGGATAACCGTATTACCGCCTTTGAGTGAGCTGATACCGCTCGCCGCAGCCGAACGAC
CGAGCGCAGCGAGTCAGTGAGCGAGGAAGCGGAAGAGCGCCTGATGCGGTATTTTCTCCTTACGCATCTG
TGCGGTATTTCACACCGCATATATGGTGCACTCTCAGTACAATCTGCTCTGATGCCGCATAGTTAAGCCA
GTATACACTCCGCTATCGCTACGTGACTGGGTCATGGCTGCGCCCCGACACCCGCCAACACCCGCTGACG
CGCCCTGACGGGCTTGTCTGCTCCCGGCATCCGCTTACAGACAAGCTGTGACCGTCTCCGGGAGCTGCAT
GTGTCAGAGGTTTTCACCGTCATCACCGAAACGCGCGAGGCAGCTGCGGTAAAGCTCATCAGCGTGGTCG
TGAAGCGATTCACAGATGTCTGCCTGTTCATCCGCGTCCAGCTCGTTGAGTTTCTCCAGAAGCGTTAATG
TCTGGCTTCTGATAAAGCGGGCCATGTTAAGGGCGGTTTTTTCCTGTTTGGTCACTGATGCCTCCGTGTA
AGGGGGATTTCTGTTCATGGGGGTAATGATACCGATGAAACGAGAGAGGATGCTCACGATACGGGTTACT
GATGATGAACATGCCCGGTTACTGGAACGTTGTGAGGGTAAACAACTGGCGGTATGGATGCGGCGGGACC
AGAGAAAAATCACTCAGGGTCAATGCCAGCGCTTCGTTAATACAGATGTAGGTGTTCCACAGGGTAGCCA
GCAGCATCCTGCGATGCAGATCCGGAACATAATGGTGCAGGGCGCTGACTTCCGCGTTTCCAGACTTTAC
GAAACACGGAAACCGAAGACCATTCATGTTGTTGCTCAGGTCGCAGACGTTTTGCAGCAGCAGTCGCTTC
ACGTTCGCTCGCGTATCGGTGATTCATTCTGCTAACCAGTAAGGCAACCCCGCCAGCCTAGCCGGGTCCT
CAACGACAGGAGCACGATCATGCGCACCCGTGGGGCCGCCATGCCGGCGATAATGGCCTGCTTCTCGCCG
AAACGTTTGGTGGCGGGACCAGTGACGAAGGCTTGAGCGAGGGCGTGCAAGATTCCGAATACCGCAAGCG
ACAGGCCGATCATCGTCGCGCTCCAGCGAAAGCGGTCCTCGCCGAAAATGACCCAGAGCGCTGCCGGCAC
CTGTCCTACGAGTTGCATGATAAAGAAGACAGTCATAAGTGCGGCGACGATAGTCATGCCCCGCGCCCAC
CGGAAGGAGCTGACTGGGTTGAAGGCTCTCAAGGGCATCGGTCGAGATCCCGGTGCCTAATGAGTGAGCT
AACTTACATTAATTGCGTTGCGCTCACTGCCCGCTTTCCAGTCGGGAAACCTGTCGTGCCAGCTGCATTA
ATGAATCGGCCAACGCGCGGGGAGAGGCGGTTTGCGTATTGGGCGCCAGGGTGGTTTTTCTTTTCACCAG
TGAGACGGGCAACAGCTGATTGCCCTTCACCGCCTGGCCCTGAGAGAGTTGCAGCAAGCGGTCCACGCTG
GTTTGCCCCAGCAGGCGAAAATCCTGTTTGATGGTGGTTAACGGCGGGATATAACATGAGCTGTCTTCGG
TATCGTCGTATCCCACTACCGAGATATCCGCACCAACGCGCAGCCCGGACTCGGTAATGGCGCGCATTGC
GCCCAGCGCCATCTGATCGTTGGCAACCAGCATCGCAGTGGGAACGATGCCCTCATTCAGCATTTGCATG
GTTTGTTGAAAACCGGACATGGCACTCCAGTCGCCTTCCCGTTCCGCTATCGGCTGAATTTGATTGCGAG
TGAGATATTTATGCCAGCCAGCCAGACGCAGACGCGCCGAGACAGAACTTAATGGGCCCGCTAACAGCGC
GATTTGCTGGTGACCCAATGCGACCAGATGCTCCACGCCCAGTCGCGTACCGTCTTCATGGGAGAAAATA
ATACTGTTGATGGGTGTCTGGTCAGAGACATCAAGAAATAACGCCGGAACATTAGTGCAGGCAGCTTCCA
CAGCAATGGCATCCTGGTCATCCAGCGGATAGTTAATGATCAGCCCACTGACGCGTTGCGCGAGAAGATT
GTGCACCGCCGCTTTACAGGCTTCGACGCCGCTTCGTTCTACCATCGACACCACCACGCTGGCACCCAGT
TGATCGGCGCGAGATTTAATCGCCGCGACAATTTGCGACGGCGCGTGCAGGGCCAGACTGGAGGTGGCAA
CGCCAATCAGCAACGACTGTTTGCCCGCCAGTTGTTGTGCCACGCGGTTGGGAATGTAATTCAGCTCCGC
CATCGCCGCTTCCACTTTTTCCCGCGTTTTCGCAGAAACGTGGCTGGCCTGGTTCACCACGCGGGAAACG
GTCTGATAAGAGACACCGGCATACTCTGCGACATCGTATAACGTTACTGGTTTCACATTCACCACCCTGA
ATTGACTCTCTTCCGGGCGCTATCATGCCATACCGCGAAAGGTTTTGCGCCATTCGATGGTGTCCGGGAT
CTCGACGCTCTCCCTTATGCGACTCCTGCATTAGGAAGCAGCCCAGTAGTAGGTTGAGGCCGTTGAGCAC
CGCCGCCGCAAGGAATGGTGCATGCAAGGAGATGGCGCCCAACAGTCCCCCGGCCACGGGGCCTGCCACC
ATACCCACGCCGAAACAAGCGCTCATGAGCCCGAAGTGGCGAGCCCGATCTTCCCCATCGGTGATGTCGG
CGATATAGGCGCCAGCAACCGCACCTGTGGCGCCGGTGATGCCGGCCACGATGCGTCCGGCGTAGAGGAT
CGAGATCTCGATCCCGCGAAATTAATACGACTCACTATAGGGGAATTGTGAGCGGATAACAATTCCCCAC
TAGTAATAATTTTGTTTAACTTTAAGAAGGAGATATACCATGGAAACTGAAGAAGGTAAACTGGTAATCT
GGATTAACGGCGATAAAGGCTATAACGGTCTCGCTGAAGTCGGTAAGAAATTCGAGAAAGATACCGGAAT
TAAAGTCACCGTTGAGCATCCGGATAAACTGGAAGAGAAATTCCCACAGGTTGCGGCAACTGGCGATGGC
CCTGACATTATCTTCTGGGCACACGACCGCTTTGGTGGCTACGCTCAATCTGGCCTGTTGGCTGAAATCA
CCCCGGACAAAGCGTTCCAGGACAAGCTGTATCCGTTTACCTGGGATGCCGTACGTTACAACGGCAAGCT
GATTGCTTACCCGATCGCTGTTGAAGCGTTATCGCTGATTTATAACAAAGACCTGCTGCCGAACCCGCCA
AAAACCTGGGAAGAGATCCCGGCGCTGGATAAAGAACTGAAAGCGAAAGGTAAGAGCGCCCTGATGTTCA
ACCTGCAAGAACCGTACTTCACCTGGCCGCTGATTGCTGCTGACGGGGGTTATGCGTTCAAGTATGAAAA
CGGCAAGTACGACATTAAAGACGTGGGCGTGGATAACGCTGGCGCGAAAGCGGGTCTGACCTTCCTGGTT
GACCTGATTAAAAACAAACACATGAATGCAGACACCGATTACTCCATCGCAGAAGCTGCCTTTAATAAAG
GCGAAACAGCGATGACCATCAACGGCCCGTGGGCATGGTCCAACATCGACACCAGCAAAGTGAATTATGG
TGTAACGGTACTGCCGACCTTCAAGGGTCAACCATCCAAACCGTTCGTTGGCGTGCTGAGCGCAGGTATT
AACGCCGCCAGTCCGAACAAAGAGCTGGCAAAAGAGTTCCTCGAAAACTATCTGCTGACTGATGAAGGTC
TGGAAGCGGTTAATAAAGACAAACCGCTGGGTGCCGTAGCGCTGAAGTCTTACGAGGAAGAGTTGGCGAA
AGATCCACGTATTGCCGCCACGATGGAAAACGCCCAGAAAGGTGAAATCATGCCGAACATCCCGCAGATG
TCCGCTTTCTGGTATGCCGTGCGTACTGCGGTGATCAACGCCGCCAGCGGTCGTCAGACTGTCGATGAAG
CCCTTAAAGACGCGCAGACTGGTACCGGCAGCGGCGAAAACCTTTACTTCCAGGGCCATATGCTCGAGCT
TAAGCAATTGGGATCCGAAAACCTTTACTTCCAGGGCAGCGGCGCCATGGGCAGCGGCAGCGGCCACCAC
CACCACCACCACGGTACCTAATAGTCTAGAGCTAGCCCTAGGAGATCCGGCTGCTAACAAAGCCCGAAAG
GAAGCTGAGTTGGCTGCTGCCACCGCTGAGCAATAACTAGCATAACCCCTTGGGGCCTCTAAACGGGTCT
TGAGGGGTTTTTTGCTGAAAGGAGGAACTATATCCGGAT
